>Addgene plasmid #73744 | pET151-GFP-PP-RPN2 (925-953) | depositor partial sequence | sequence record 136672 | GFP-PP-RPN2 (925-953) ORF
ATGCATCATCACCATCACCATGGTAAGCCTATCCCTAACCCTCTCCTCGGTCTCGATTCTACGGAAAACC
TGTATTTTCAGGGAATTGATCCCTTCACCTCTACAAAGGGCGAGGAGCTGTTCACCGGGGTGGTGCCCAT
CCTGGTCGAGCTGGACGGCGACGTAAACGGCCACAAGTTCAGCGTGTCCGGCGAGGGCGAGGGCGATGCC
ACCTACGGCAAGCTGACCCTGAAGTTCATCTGCACCACCGGCAAGCTGCCCGTGCCCTGGCCCACCCTCG
TGACCACCCTGACCTACGGCGTGCAGTGCTTCAGCCGCTACCCCGACCACATGAAGCAGCACGACTTCTT
CAAGTCCGCCATGCCCGAAGGCTACGTCCAGGAGCGCACCATCTTCTTCAAGGACGACGGCAACTACAAG
ACCCGCGCCGAGGTGAAGTTCGAGGGCGACACCCTGGTGAACCGCATCGAGCTGAAGGGCATCGACTTCA
AGGAGGACGGCAACATCCTGGGGCACAAGCTGGAGTACAACTACAACAGCCACAACGTCTATATCATGGC
CGACAAGCAGAAGAACGGCATCAAGGTGAACTTCAAGATCCGCCACAACATCGAGGACGGCAGCGTGCAG
CTCGCCGACCACTACCAGCAGAACACCCCCATCGGCGACGGCCCCGTGCTGCTGCCCGACAACCACTACC
TGAGCACCCAGTCCGCCCTGAGCAAAGACCCCAACGAGAAGCGCGATCACATGGTCCTGCTGGAGTTCGT
GACCGCCGCCGGGATCACTCTCGGCATGGACGAGCTGTATAAGCTGGAAGTTCTGTTCCAGGGGCCGGTG
GAACCTGTGGCAGCACATGGCCCAAAAATCGAGGAGGAGGAACAAGAGCCAGAACCCCCAGAACCATTTG
AGTATATTGATGATTAA
