>Addgene plasmid #73744 | pET151-GFP-PP-RPN2 (925-953) | addgene partial sequence | sequence record 141581 | T7 5'-TAATACGACTCACTATAGGG-3'
TTTTGTTTAACTTTAAGAAGGAGATATACATATGCATCATCACCATCACCATGGTAAGCCTATCCCTAAC
CCTCTCCTCGGTCTCGATTCTACGGAAAACCTGTATTTTCAGGGAATTGATCCCTTCACCTCTACAAAGG
GCGAGGAGCTGTTCACCGGGGTGGTGCCCATCCTGGTCGAGCTGGACGGCGACGTAAACGGCCACAAGTT
CAGCGTGTCCGGCGAGGGCGAGGGCGATGCCACCTACGGCAAGCTGACCCTGAAGTTCATCTGCACCACC
GGCAAGCTGCCCGTGCCCTGGCCCACCCTCGTGACCACCCTGACCTACGGCGTGCAGTGCTTCAGCCGCT
ACCCCGACCACATGAAGCAGCACGACTTCTTCAAGTCCGCCATGCCCGAAGGCTACGTCCAGGAGCGCAC
CATCTTCTTCAAGGACGACGGCAACTACAAGACCCGCGCCGAGGTGAAGTTCGAGGGCGACACCCTGGTG
AACCGCATCGAGCTGAAGGGCATCGACTTCAAGGAGGACGGCAACATCCTGGGGCACAAGCTGGAGTACA
ACTACAACAGCCACAACGTCTATATCATGGCCGACAAGCAGAAGAACGGCATCAAGGTGAACTTCAAGAT
CCGCCACAACATCGAGGACGGCAGCGTGCAGCTCGCCGACCACTACCAGCAGAACACCCCCATCGGCGAC
GGCCCCGTGCTGCTGCCCGACAACCACTACCTGAGCACCCAGTCCGCCCTGAGCAAAGACCCCAACGAGA
AGCGCGATCACATGGTCCTGCTGGAGTTCGTGACCGCCGCCGGGA
