>Addgene plasmid #73744 | pET151-GFP-PP-RPN2 (925-953) | addgene partial sequence | sequence record 141583 | T7term 5'-GCTAGTTATTGCTCAGCGG-3'
TTTCGGGCTTTGTTAGCAGCCGGATCTGAGCTCGCCCTTTTAATCATCAATATACTCAAATGGTTCTGGG
GGTTCTGGCTCTTGTTCCTCCTCCTCGATTTTTGGGCCATGTGCTGCCACAGGTTCCACCGGCCCCTGGA
ACAGAACTTCCAGCTTATACAGCTCGTCCATGCCGAGAGTGATCCCGGCGGCGGTCACGAACTCCAGCAG
GACCATGTGATCGCGCTTCTCGTTGGGGTCTTTGCTCAGGGCGGACTGGGTGCTCAGGTAGTGGTTGTCG
GGCAGCAGCACGGGGCCGTCGCCGATGGGGGTGTTCTGCTGGTAGTGGTCGGCGAGCTGCACGCTGCCGT
CCTCGATGTTGTGGCGGATCTTGAAGTTCACCTTGATGCCGTTCTTCTGCTTGTCGGCCATGATATAGAC
GTTGTGGCTGTTGTAGTTGTACTCCAGCTTGTGCCCCAGGATGTTGCCGTCCTCCTTGAAGTCGATGCCC
TTCAGCTCGATGCGGTTCACCAGGGTGTCGCCCTCGAACTTCACCTCGGCGCGGGTCTTGTAGTTGCCGT
CGTCCTTGAAGAAGATGGTGCGCTCCTGGACGTAGCCTTCGGGCATGGCGGACTTGAAGAAGTCGTGCTG
CTTCATGTGG
