[The description below was written by a language model from this plasmid's Addgene catalogue record.]
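Description:
pET151-GFP-PP-RPN2 (925-953) is a bacterial expression plasmid built on the pET151-D-TOPO backbone, with a recorded total size of about 6.7 kb. It is maintained as a high-copy plasmid under ampicillin selection. Expression is driven by the T7 promoter, so protein production requires a host that supplies T7 RNA polymerase. The record lists only a cloning strain for propagation and does not name an expression strain. The insert was introduced by TOPO cloning, and the flanking T7 promoter and T7 terminator regions serve as sequencing primer sites.

The payload encodes a short C-terminal peptide of human RPN2 (alternative name S1) fused behind GFP, with a 6xHis tag contributed by the backbone at the extreme N-terminus. The encoded product therefore reads His tag, GFP, then the RPN2 peptide. The "PP" in the name probably refers to a protease cleavage site such as PreScission between GFP and the peptide, but the record does not define it. GFP presumably acts as a soluble, trackable carrier for a peptide too small to express and purify easily alone, while the His tag allows metal-affinity purification.

The record contains some inconsistencies. The name gives residues 925-953, and the 90 bp insert size roughly matches that span, but the mutation field says only residues 932-953 are present. The linked Entrez gene aliases correspond to ribophorin II, whereas the associated publication concerns the proteasome subunit RPN2 and its interactions with RPN13 and ubiquitin. That study indicates the fusion was made for structural and binding analyses of proteasome substrate recruitment. No feature table was supplied, so the element layout cannot be verified.
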