Addgene plasmid #73744: pET151-GFP-PP-RPN2 (925-953)
Purpose: Expression of GFP-PP-RPN2 (925-953) fusion in E.coli
Depositing lab: Chris Hill. Depositing organization: University of Utah. Publication: Structure and energetics of pairwise interactions between proteasome subunits RPN2, RPN13, and ubiquitin clarify a substrate recruitment mechanism. VanderLinden RT, Hemmis CW, Yao T, Robinson H, Hill CP. J Biol Chem. 2017 Apr 25. pii: jbc.M117.785287. doi: 10.1074/jbc.M117.785287. PubMed 28442575.
Backbone
  Vector backbone: pET151-D-TOPO
  Backbone size w/o insert (bp): 5800
  Total vector size (bp): 6727
  Vector type: Bacterial Expression
Growth in bacteria
  Bacterial resistance: Ampicillin, 100 μg/mL
  Growth temperature: 37°C
  Growth strain: DH5alpha
  Copy number: High Copy
Gene/Insert
  Gene/Insert name: RPN2 (alt name: S1)
  Species: H. sapiens (human)
  Insert size (bp): 90
  Mutation: Construct possesses only residues 932-953 of RPN2
  GenBank ID: NM_001191037.1
  Entrez Gene: RPN2 (a.k.a. RIBIIR, RPN-II, RPNII, SWP1)
  Promoter: T7
  Tag / fusion protein: GFP (N terminal on insert); 6x His (N terminal on backbone)
  Cloning method: TOPO Cloning
  Sequencing primers: 5′ T7; 3′ T7 term
Terms and licenses: Academic/Nonprofit Terms; Industry Terms: Not Available to Industry
How to cite: pET151-GFP-PP-RPN2 (925-953) was a gift from Chris Hill (Addgene plasmid # 73744 ; http://n2t.net/addgene:73744 ; RRID:Addgene_73744)
